>Addgene plasmid #118901 | pOCC153 | depositor full sequence | sequence record 224691 | Full Sequence
AGCTGCCACCATTTTGTTCGCCCAGGACTCTAGCTATAGTTCTAGTGGTTGGCTACGTATACTCCGGAAT
ATTAATAGATCATGGAGATAATTAAAATGATAACCATCTCGCAAATAAATAAGTATTTTACTGTTTTCGT
AACAGTTTTGTAATAAAAAAACCTATAAATATTCCGGATTATTCATACCGTCCCACCATCGGGCGCGGAT
CGCCACCATGGGCAGCGCTTGGAGCCATCCGCAGTTTGAAAAAGGTGGTGGTAGCGGTGGTGGTTCAGGT
GGTAGTGCATGGTCACACCCTCAGTTTGAGAAACTGGAAGTTCTGTTTCAGGGTCCTGCGGCCGCAAGCG
CTATGGCCACAACCTGTTACATTGCACAAGATAAAAATATATCATCACGAACAGTAAAACTGTCTGCTTA
CATAAACAGTAATACAAGGGGTGTTATGCAGTTTAAGGTTTACACCTATAAAAGAGAGAGCCGTTATCGT
CTGTTTGTGGATGTACAGAGTGATATTATTGACACGCCCGGGCGACGGATGGTGATCCCCCTGGCCAGTG
CCCGTCTGCTGTCAGATAAAGTCTCCCGTGAACTTTACCCGGTGGTGCATATCGGGGATGAAAGCTGGCG
CATGATGACCACCGATATGGCCAGTGTGCCGGTCTCCGTTATCGGGGAAGAAGTGGCTGATCTCAGCCAC
CGCGAAAATGACATCAAAAACGCCATTAACCTGATGTTCTGGGGAATATAAATGTCAGGCTCCCTTATAC
ACAGCCAGTGGCGCGCCGTAATAGAAGCTTGTCGAGAAGTACTAGAGGATCATAATCAGCCATACCACAT
TTGTAGAGGTTTTACTTGCTTTAAAAAACCTCCCACACCTCCCCCTGAACCTGAAACATAAAATGAATGC
AATTGTTGTTGTTAACTTGTTTATTGCAGCTTATAATGGTTACAAATAAAGCAATAGCATCACAAATTTC
ACAAATAAAGCATTTTTTTCACTGCATTCTAGTTGTGGTTTGTCCAAACTCATCAATGTATCTTATCATG
TCTGGATCTGATCACTGCTTGAGCCTAGGAGATCCGAACCAGATAAGTGAAAGCCTGCATCCGCAGATCT
TAATTAATAAAACACGATACATTGTTATTAGTACATTTATTAAGCGCTAGATTCTGTGCGTTGTTGATTT
ACAGACAATTGTTGTACGTATTTTAATAATTCATTAAATTTATAATCTTTAGGGTGGTATGTTAGAGCGA
AAATCAAATGATTTTCAGCGTCTTTATATCTGAATTTAAATATTAAATCCTCAATAGATTTGTAAAATAG
GTTTCGATTAGTTTCAAACAAGGGTTGTTTTTCCGAACCGATGGCTGGACTATCTAATGGATTTTCGCTC
AACGCCACAAAACTTGCCAAATCTTGTAGCAGCAATCTAGCTTTGTCGATATTCGTTTGTGTTTTGTTTT
GTAATAAAGGTTCGACGTCGTTCAAAATATTATGCGCTTTTGTATTTCTTTCATCACTGTCGTTAGTGTA
CAATTGACTCGACGTAAACACGTTAAATAACGCTTGGACATATTTAACATCGGGCGTGTTAGCTTTATTA
GGCCGATTATCGTCGTCGTCCCAACCCTCGTCGTTAGAAGTTGCTTCCGAAGACGATTTTGCCATAGCCA
CACGACGCCTATTAATTGTGTCGGCTAACACGTCCGCGATCAAATTTGTAGTTGAGCTTTTTGGGCCTCA
TGGGCCTTCCGCTCACTGCCCGCTTTCCAGTCGGGAAACCTGTCGTGCCAGCTGCATTAACATGGTCATA
GCTGTTTCCTTGCGTATTGGGCGCTCTCCGCTTCCTCGCTCACTGACTCGCTGCGCTCGGTCGTTCGGGT
AAAGCCTGGGGTGCCTAATGAGCAAAAGGCCAGCAAAAGGCCAGGAACCGTAAAAAGGCCGCGTTGCTGG
CGTTTTTCCATAGGCTCCGCCCCCCTGACGAGCATCACAAAAATCGACGCTCAAGTCAGAGGTGGCGAAA
CCCGACAGGACTATAAAGATACCAGGCGTTTCCCCCTGGAAGCTCCCTCGTGCGCTCTCCTGTTCCGACC
CTGCCGCTTACCGGATACCTGTCCGCCTTTCTCCCTTCGGGAAGCGTGGCGCTTTCTCATAGCTCACGCT
GTAGGTATCTCAGTTCGGTGTAGGTCGTTCGCTCCAAGCTGGGCTGTGTGCACGAACCCCCCGTTCAGCC
CGACCGCTGCGCCTTATCCGGTAACTATCGTCTTGAGTCCAACCCGGTAAGACACGACTTATCGCCACTG
GCAGCAGCCACTGGTAACAGGATTAGCAGAGCGAGGTATGTAGGCGGTGCTACAGAGTTCTTGAAGTGGT
GGCCTAACTACGGCTACACTAGAAGAACAGTATTTGGTATCTGCGCTCTGCTGAAGCCAGTTACCTTCGG
AAAAAGAGTTGGTAGCTCTTGATCCGGCAAACAAACCACCGCTGGTAGCGGTGGTTTTTTTGTTTGCAAG
CAGCAGATTACGCGCAGAAAAAAAGGATCTCAAGAAGATCCTTTGATCTTTTCTACGGGGTCTGACGCTC
AGTGGAACGAAAACTCACGTTAAGGGATTTTGGTCATGAGATTATCAAAAAGGATCTTCACCTAGATCCT
TTTAAATTAAAAATGAAGTTTTAAATCAATCTAAAGTATATATGAGTAAACTTGGTCTGACAGTTACCAA
TGCTTAATCAGTGAGGCACCTATCTCAGCGATCTGTCTATTTCGTTCATCCATAGTTGCCTGACTCCCCG
TCGTGTAGATAACTACGATACGGGAGGGCTTACCATCTGGCCCCAGTGCTGCAATGATACCGCGAGACCC
ACGCTCACCGGCTCCAGATTTATCAGCAATAAACCAGCCAGCCGGAAGGGCCGAGCGCAGAAGTGGTCCT
GCAACTTTATCCGCCTCCATCCAGTCTATTAATTGTTGCCGGGAAGCTAGAGTAAGTAGTTCGCCAGTTA
ATAGTTTGCGCAACGTTGTTGCCATTGCTGCAGGCATCGTGGTGTCACGCTCGTCGTTTGGTATGGCTTC
ATTCAGCTCCGGTTCCCAACGATCAAGGCGAGTTACATGATCCCCCATGTTGTGCAAAAAAGCGGTTAGC
TCCTTCGGTCCTCCGATCGTTGTCAGAAGTAAGTTGGCCGCAGTGTTATCACTCATGGTTATGGCAGCAC
TGCATAATTCTCTTACTGTCATGCCATCCGTAAGATGCTTTTCTGTGACTGGTGAGTACTCAACCAAGTC
ATTCTGAGAATAGTGTATGCGGCGACCGAGTTGCTCTTGCCCGGCGTCAACACGGGATAATACCGCGCCA
CATAGCAGAACTTTAAAAGTGCTCATCATTGGAAAACGTTCTTCGGGGCGAAAACTCTCAAGGATCTTAC
CGCTGTTGAGATCCAGTTCGATGTAACCCACTCGTGCACCCAACTGATCTTCAGCATCTTTTACTTTCAC
CAGCGTTTCTGGGTGAGCAAAAACAGGAAGGCAAAATGCCGCAAAAAAGGGAATAAGGGCGACACGGAAA
TGTTGAATACTCATTACTCTTCCTTTTTCAATATTATTGAAGCATTTATCAGGGTTATTGTCTCATGAGC
GGATACATATTTGAATGTATTTAGAAAAATAAACAAATAGGGGTTCCGCGCACATTTCCCCGAAAAGTGC
CACCTAAATTGTAAGCGTTAATATTTTGTTAAAATTCGCGTTAAATTTTTGTTAAATCAGCTCATTTTTT
AACCAATAGGCCGAAATCGGCAAAATCCCTTATAAATCAAAAGAATAGACCGAGATAGGGTTGAGTGGCC
GCTACAGGGCGCTCCCATTCGCCATTCAGGCTGCGCAACTGTTGGGAAGGGCGTTTCGGTGCGGGCCTCT
TCGCTATTACGCCAGCTGGCGAAAGGGGGATGTGCTGCAAGGCGATTAAGTTGGGTAACGCCAGGGTTTT
CCCAGTCACGACGTTGTAAAACGACGGCCAGTGAGCGCGACGTAATACGACTCACTATAGGGCGAATTGG
CGGAAGGCCGTCAAGGCCGTGACGTTAAAACTATTAAGCCATCCAATCGACCGTTAGTCGAATCAGGACC
GCTGGTGCGAGAAGCCGCGAAGTATGGCGAATGCATCGTATAACGTGTGGAGTCCGCTCATTAGAGCGTC
ATGTTTAGACAAGAAAGCTACATATTTAATTGATCCCGATGATTTTATTGATAAATTGACCCTAACTCCA
TACACGGTATTCTACAATGGCGGGGTTTTGGTCAAAATTTCCGGACTGCGATTGTACATGCTGTTAACGG
CTCCGCCCACTATTAATGAAATTAAAAATTCCAATTTTAAAAAACGCAGCAAGAGAAACATTTGTATGAA
AGAATGCGTAGAAGGAAAGAAAAATGTCGTGGACATGCTGAACAACAAGATTAATATGCCTCCGTGTATA
AAAAAAATATTGAACGATTTGAAAGAAAACAATGTACCGCGCGGCGGTATGTACAGGAAGAGGTTTATAC
TAAACTGTTACATTGCAAACGTGGTTTCGTGTGCCAAGTGTGAAAACCGATGTTTAATCAAGGCTCTGAC
GCATTTCTACAACCACGACTCCAAGTGTGTGGGTGAAGTCATGCATCTTTTAATCAAATCCCAAGATGTG
TATAAACCACCAAACTGCCAAAAAATGAAAACTGTGGACAAGCTCTGTCCGTTTGCTGGCAACTGCAAGG
GTCTCAATCCTATTTGTAATTATTGAATAATAAAACAATTATAAATGCTAAATTTGTTTTTTATTAACGA
TACAAACCAAACGCAACAAGAACATTTGTAGTATTATCTATAATTGAAAACGCGTAGTTATAATCGCTGA
GGTAATATTTAAAATCATTTTCAAATGATTCACAGTTAATTTGCGACAATATAATTTTATTTTCACATAA
ACTAGACGCCTTGTCGTCTTCTTCTTCGTATTCCTTCTCTTTTTCATTTTTCTCCTCATAAAAATTAACA
TAGTTATTATCGTATCCATATATGTATCTATCGTATAGAGTAAATTTTTTGTTGTCATAAATATATATGT
CTTTTTTAATGGGGTGTATAGTACCGCTGCGCATAGTTTTTCTGTAATTTACAACAGTGCTATTTTCTGG
TAGTTCTTCGGAGTGTGTTGCTTTAATTATTAAATTTATATAATCAATGAATTTGGGATCGTCGGTTTTG
TACAATATGTTGCCGGCATAGTACGCAGCTTCTTCTAGTTCAATTACACCATTTTTTAGCAGCACCGGAT
TAACATAACTTTCCAAAATGTTGTACGAACCGTTAAACAAAAACAGTTCACCTCCCTTTTCTATACTATT
GTCTGCGAGCAGTTGTTTGTTGTTAAAAATAACAGCCATTGTAATGAGACGCACAAACTAATATCACA
Features (pLannotate 1.2.2; 15 found; start..end, strand, type, name):
     79..170     +  promoter       polyhedrin promoter: polh from Autographa californica; promoter for the baculovirus polyhedrin gene
    446..748     +  CDS            ccdB: CCDB_ECOLI - Also known as G, letB, letD. Experimental evidence at protein level: Swiss-Prot protein existence level 1. Toxic component of a type II toxin-antitoxin (TA) system, functioning in plasmid maintainence. Responsible for the post- segregational killing (PSK) of plasmid-free cells, also referred to as a plasmid addiction system. Half-life of over 2 hours. Cell killing by CcdB is accompanied by filamentation, defects in chromosome and plasmid segregation, defects in cell division, formation of anucleate cells, decreased DNA synthesis and plasmid loss. Interferes with the activity of DN
    818..901     +  CDS            large T antigen (fragment): large T antigen from SV40 (simian virus 40)
    924..1058    +  polyA_signal   SV40 poly(A) signal: SV40 polyadenylation signal
   1131..1503    +  3'UTR          polyhedrin 3' UTR: 3' UTR from the Autographa californica nucleopolyhedrovirus polyhedrin gene (Suzuki et al., 2006)
   1763..1810    -  CDS            lacI (fragment): lac repressor; lacI; The lac repressor binds to the lac operator to inhibit transcription in E. coli. This inhibition can be relieved by adding lactose or isopropyl-β-D-thiogalactopyranoside (IPTG).
   1847..1887    -  rep_origin     RSF ori (fragment): Plasmids containing the RSF 1030 origin of replication can be propagated in E. coli cells that contain additional plasmids with compatible origins.
   1965..2553    -  rep_origin     ori: high-copy-number ColE1/pMB1/pBR322/pUC origin of replication
   2724..3584    -  CDS            AmpR: β-lactamase; bla; confers resistance to ampicillin, carbenicillin, and related antibiotics
   3586..3690    -  promoter       AmpR promoter: bla
   3716..3847    -  rep_origin     M13 ori (fragment): M13 bacteriophage origin of replication; arrow indicates direction of (+) strand synthesis
   3868..4024    -  CDS            lacZα (fragment): LacZα fragment of β-galactosidase; lacZ fragment
   4033..4051    +  promoter       T7 promoter: promoter for bacteriophage T7 RNA polymerase
   4154..4783    +  CDS            LEF-2: LEF2_NPVAC - Experimental evidence at protein level: Swiss-Prot protein existence level 1. Plays an essential role in viral DNA replication. Does not seem to participate in the initiation step but is rather important for the amplification of DNA. Also required for expression from the vp39 and polh promoters. From Autographa californica nuclear polyhedrosis virus (AcMNPV).
   4824..5429    +  CDS            ORF603: baculovirus ORF603 protein
