>Addgene plasmid #118901 | pOCC153 | addgene full sequence | sequence record 232312 | Addgene NGS Result
ATTCCGGATTATTCATACCGTCCCACCATCGGGCGCGGATCGCCACCATGGGCAGCGCTTGGAGCCATCC
GCAGTTTGAAAAAGGTGGTGGTAGCGGTGGTGGTTCAGGTGGTAGTGCATGGTCACACCCTCAGTTTGAG
AAACTGGAAGTTCTGTTTCAGGGTCCTGCGGCCGCAAGCGCTATGGCCACAACCTGTTACATTGCACAAG
ATAAAAATATATCATCACGAACAGTAAAACTGTCTGCTTACATAAACAGTAATACAAGGGGTGTTATGCA
GTTTAAGGTTTACACCTATAAAAGAGAGAGCCGTTATCGTCTGTTTGTGGATGTACAGAGTGATATTATT
GACACGCCCGGGCGACGGATGGTGATCCCCCTGGCCAGTGCCCGTCTGCTGTCAGATAAAGTCTCCCGTG
AACTTTACCCGGTGGTGCATATCGGGGATGAAAGCTGGCGCATGATGACCACCGATATGGCCAGTGTGCC
GGTCTCCGTTATCGGGGAAGAAGTGGCTGATCTCAGCCACCGCGAAAATGACATCAAAAACGCCATTAAC
CTGATGTTCTGGGGAATATAAATGTCAGGCTCCCTTATACACAGCCAGTGGCGCGCCGTAATAGAAGCTT
GTCGAGAAGTACTAGAGGATCATAATCAGCCATACCACATTTGTAGAGGTTTTACTTGCTTTAAAAAACC
TCCCACACCTCCCCCTGAACCTGAAACATAAAATGAATGCAATTGTTGTTGTTAACTTGTTTATTGCAGC
TTATAATGGTTACAAATAAAGCAATAGCATCACAAATTTCACAAATAAAGCATTTTTTTCACTGCATTCT
AGTTGTGGTTTGTCCAAACTCATCAATGTATCTTATCATGTCTGGATCTGATCACTGCTTGAGCCTAGGA
GATCCGAACCAGATAAGTGAAAGCCTGCATCCGCAGATCTTAATTAATAAAACACGATACATTGTTATTA
GTACATTTATTAAGCGCTAGATTCTGTGCGTTGTTGATTTACAGACAATTGTTGTACGTATTTTAATAAT
TCATTAAATTTATAATCTTTAGGGTGGTATGTTAGAGCGAAAATCAAATGATTTTCAGCGTCTTTATATC
TGAATTTAAATATTAAATCCTCAATAGATTTGTAAAATAGGTTTCGATTAGTTTCAAACAAGGGTTGTTT
TTCCGAACCGATGGCTGGACTATCTAATGGATTTTCGCTCAACGCCACAAAACTTGCCAAATCTTGTAGC
AGCAATCTAGCTTTGTCGATATTCGTTTGTGTTTTGTTTTGTAATAAAGGTTCGACGTCGTTCAAAATAT
TATGCGCTTTTGTATTTCTTTCATCACTGTCGTTAGTGTACAATTGACTCGACGTAAACACGTTAAATAA
CGCTTGGACATATTTAACATCGGGCGTGTTAGCTTTATTAGGCCGATTATCGTCGTCGTCCCAACCCTCG
TCGTTAGAAGTTGCTTCCGAAGACGATTTTGCCATAGCCACACGACGCCTATTAATTGTGTCGGCTAACA
CGTCCGCGATCAAATTTGTAGTTGAGCTTTTTGGGCCTCATGGGCCTTCCGCTCACTGCCCGCTTTCCAG
TCGGGAAACCTGTCGTGCCAGCTGCATTAACATGGTCATAGCTGTTTCCTTGCGTATTGGGCGCTCTCCG
CTTCCTCGCTCACTGACTCGCTGCGCTCGGTCGTTCGGGTAAAGCCTGGGGTGCCTAATGAGCAAAAGGC
CAGCAAAAGGCCAGGAACCGTAAAAAGGCCGCGTTGCTGGCGTTTTTCCATAGGCTCCGCCCCCCTGACG
AGCATCACAAAAATCGACGCTCAAGTCAGAGGTGGCGAAACCCGACAGGACTATAAAGATACCAGGCGTT
TCCCCCTGGAAGCTCCCTCGTGCGCTCTCCTGTTCCGACCCTGCCGCTTACCGGATACCTGTCCGCCTTT
CTCCCTTCGGGAAGCGTGGCGCTTTCTCATAGCTCACGCTGTAGGTATCTCAGTTCGGTGTAGGTCGTTC
GCTCCAAGCTGGGCTGTGTGCACGAACCCCCCGTTCAGCCCGACCGCTGCGCCTTATCCGGTAACTATCG
TCTTGAGTCCAACCCGGTAAGACACGACTTATCGCCACTGGCAGCAGCCACTGGTAACAGGATTAGCAGA
GCGAGGTATGTAGGCGGTGCTACAGAGTTCTTGAAGTGGTGGCCTAACTACGGCTACACTAGAAGAACAG
TATTTGGTATCTGCGCTCTGCTGAAGCCAGTTACCTTCGGAAAAAGAGTTGGTAGCTCTTGATCCGGCAA
ACAAACCACCGCTGGTAGCGGTGGTTTTTTTGTTTGCAAGCAGCAGATTACGCGCAGAAAAAAAGGATCT
CAAGAAGATCCTTTGATCTTTTCTACGGGGTCTGACGCTCAGTGGAACGAAAACTCACGTTAAGGGATTT
TGGTCATGAGATTATCAAAAAGGATCTTCACCTAGATCCTTTTAAATTAAAAATGAAGTTTTAAATCAAT
CTAAAGTATATATGAGTAAACTTGGTCTGACAGTTACCAATGCTTAATCAGTGAGGCACCTATCTCAGCG
ATCTGTCTATTTCGTTCATCCATAGTTGCCTGACTCCCCGTCGTGTAGATAACTACGATACGGGAGGGCT
TACCATCTGGCCCCAGTGCTGCAATGATACCGCGAGAACCACGCTCACCGGCTCCAGATTTATCAGCAAT
AAACCAGCCAGCCGGAAGGGCCGAGCGCAGAAGTGGTCCTGCAACTTTATCCGCCTCCATCCAGTCTATT
AATTGTTGCCGGGAAGCTAGAGTAAGTAGTTCGCCAGTTAATAGTTTGCGCAACGTTGTTGCCATTGCTA
CAGGCATCGTGGTGTCACGCTCGTCGTTTGGTATGGCTTCATTCAGCTCCGGTTCCCAACGATCAAGGCG
AGTTACATGATCCCCCATGTTGTGCAAAAAAGCGGTTAGCTCCTTCGGTCCTCCGATCGTTGTCAGAAGT
AAGTTGGCCGCAGTGTTATCACTCATGGTTATGGCAGCACTGCATAATTCTCTTACTGTCATGCCATCCG
TAAGATGCTTTTCTGTGACTGGTGAGTACTCAACCAAGTCATTCTGAGAATAGTGTATGCGGCGACCGAG
TTGCTCTTGCCCGGCGTCAATACGGGATAATACCGCGCCACATAGCAGAACTTTAAAAGTGCTCATCATT
GGAAAACGTTCTTCGGGGCGAAAACTCTCAAGGATCTTACCGCTGTTGAGATCCAGTTCGATGTAACCCA
CTCGTGCACCCAACTGATCTTCAGCATCTTTTACTTTCACCAGCGTTTCTGGGTGAGCAAAAACAGGAAG
GCAAAATGCCGCAAAAAAGGGAATAAGGGCGACACGGAAATGTTGAATACTCATACTCTTCCTTTTTCAA
TATTATTGAAGCATTTATCAGGGTTATTGTCTCATGAGCGGATACATATTTGAATGTATTTAGAAAAATA
AACAAATAGGGGTTCCGCGCACATTTCCCCGAAAAGTGCCACCTAAATTGTAAGCGTTAATATTTTGTTA
AAATTCGCGTTAAATTTTTGTTAAATCAGCTCATTTTTTAACCAATAGGCCGAAATCGGCAAAATCCCTT
ATAAATCAAAAGAATAGACCGAGATAGGGTTGAGTGGCCGCTACAGGGCGCTCCCATTCGCCATTCAGGC
TGCGCAACTGTTGGGAAGGGCGTTTCGGTGCGGGCCTCTTCGCTATTACGCCAGCTGGCGAAAGGGGGAT
GTGCTGCAAGGCGATTAAGTTGGGTAACGCCAGGGTTTTCCCAGTCACGACGTTGTAAAACGACGGCCAG
TGAGCGCGACGTAATACGACTCACTATAGGGCGAATTGGCGGAAGGCCGTCAAGGCCGTGACGTTAAAAC
TATTAAGCCATCCAATCGACCGTTAGTCGAATCAGGACCGCTGGTGCGAGAAGCCGCGAAGTATGGCGAA
TGCATCGTATAACGTGTGGAGTCCGCTCATTAGAGCGTCATGTTTAGACAAGAAAGCTACATATTTAATT
GATCCCGATGATTTTATTGATAAATTGACCCTAACTCCATACACGGTATTCTACAATGGCGGGGTTTTGG
TCAAAATTTCCGGACTGCGATTGTACATGCTGTTAACGGCTCCGCCCACTATTAATGAAATTAAAAATTC
CAATTTTAAAAAACGCAGCAAGAGAAACATTTGTATGAAAGAATGCGTAGAAGGAAAGAAAAATGTCGTG
GACATGCTGAACAACAAGATTAATATGCCTCCGTGTATAAAAAAAATATTGAACGATTTGAAAGAAAACA
ATGTACCGCGCGGCGGTATGTACAGGAAGAGGTTTATACTAAACTGTTACATTGCAAACGTGGTTTCGTG
TGCCAAGTGTGAAAACCGATGTTTAATCAAGGCTCTGACGCATTTCTACAACCACGACTCCAAGTGTGTG
GGTGAAGTCATGCATCTTTTAATCAAATCCCAAGATGTGTATAAACCACCAAACTGCCAAAAAATGAAAA
CTGTGGACAAGCTCTGTCCGTTTGCTGGCAACTGCAAGGGTCTCAATCCTATTTGTAATTATTGAATAAT
AAAACAATTATAAATGCTAAATTTGTTTTTTATTAACGATACAAACCAAACGCAACAAGAACATTTGTAG
TATTATCTATAATTGAAAACGCGTAGTTATAATCGCTGAGGTAATATTTAAAATCATTTTCAAATGATTC
ACAGTTAATTTGCGACAATATAATTTTATTTTCACATAAACTAGACGCCTTGTCGTCTTCTTCTTCGTAT
TCCTTCTCTTTTTCATTTTTCTCCTCATAAAAATTAACATAGTTATTATCGTATCCATATATGTATCTAT
CGTATAGAGTAAATTTTTTGTTGTCATAAATATATATGTCTTTTTTAATGGGGTGTATAGTACCGCTGCG
CATAGTTTTTCTGTAATTTACAACAGTGCTATTTTCTGGTAGTTCTTCGGAGTGTGTTGCTTTAATTATT
AAATTTATATAATCAATGAATTTGGGATCGTCGGTTTTGTACAATATGTTGCCGGCATAGTACGCAGCTT
CTTCTAGTTCAATTACACCATTTTTTAGCAGCACCGGATTAACATAACTTTCCAAAATGTTGTACGAACC
GTTAAACAAAAACAGTTCACCTCCCTTTTCTATACTATTGTCTGCGAGCAGTTGTTTGTTGTTAAAAATA
ACAGCCATTGTAATGAGACGCACAAACTAATATCACAAGCTGCCACCATTTTGTTCGCCCAGGACTCTAG
CTATAGTTCTAGTGGTTGGCTACGTATACTCCGGAATATTAATAGATCATGGAGATAATTAAAATGATAA
CCATCTCGCAAATAAATAAGTATTTTACTGTTTTCGTAACAGTTTTGTAATAAAAAAACCTATAAAT
Features (pLannotate 1.2.2; 15 found; start..end, strand, type, name):
    276..578     +  CDS            ccdB: CCDB_ECOLI - Also known as G, letB, letD. Experimental evidence at protein level: Swiss-Prot protein existence level 1. Toxic component of a type II toxin-antitoxin (TA) system, functioning in plasmid maintainence. Responsible for the post- segregational killing (PSK) of plasmid-free cells, also referred to as a plasmid addiction system. Half-life of over 2 hours. Cell killing by CcdB is accompanied by filamentation, defects in chromosome and plasmid segregation, defects in cell division, formation of anucleate cells, decreased DNA synthesis and plasmid loss. Interferes with the activity of DN
    648..731     +  CDS            large T antigen (fragment): large T antigen from SV40 (simian virus 40)
    754..888     +  polyA_signal   SV40 poly(A) signal: SV40 polyadenylation signal
    961..1333    +  3'UTR          polyhedrin 3' UTR: 3' UTR from the Autographa californica nucleopolyhedrovirus polyhedrin gene (Suzuki et al., 2006)
   1593..1640    -  CDS            lacI (fragment): lac repressor; lacI; The lac repressor binds to the lac operator to inhibit transcription in E. coli. This inhibition can be relieved by adding lactose or isopropyl-β-D-thiogalactopyranoside (IPTG).
   1677..1717    -  rep_origin     RSF ori (fragment): Plasmids containing the RSF 1030 origin of replication can be propagated in E. coli cells that contain additional plasmids with compatible origins.
   1795..2383    -  rep_origin     ori: high-copy-number ColE1/pMB1/pBR322/pUC origin of replication
   2554..3414    -  CDS            AmpR: β-lactamase; bla; confers resistance to ampicillin, carbenicillin, and related antibiotics
   3415..3519    -  promoter       AmpR promoter: bla
   3545..3676    -  rep_origin     M13 ori (fragment): M13 bacteriophage origin of replication; arrow indicates direction of (+) strand synthesis
   3697..3853    -  CDS            lacZα (fragment): LacZα fragment of β-galactosidase; lacZ fragment
   3862..3880    +  promoter       T7 promoter: promoter for bacteriophage T7 RNA polymerase
   3983..4612    +  CDS            LEF-2: LEF2_NPVAC - Experimental evidence at protein level: Swiss-Prot protein existence level 1. Plays an essential role in viral DNA replication. Does not seem to participate in the initiation step but is rather important for the amplification of DNA. Also required for expression from the vp39 and polh promoters. From Autographa californica nuclear polyhedrosis virus (AcMNPV).
   4653..5258    +  CDS            ORF603: baculovirus ORF603 protein
   5366..5457    +  promoter       polyhedrin promoter: polh from Autographa californica; promoter for the baculovirus polyhedrin gene
