[The description below was written by a language model from this plasmid's Addgene catalogue record and pLannotate feature annotations shown in this document.]
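Description:
pOCC153 is a baculovirus transfer (shuttle) vector built on the pOET1 backbone and intended for insect-cell protein expression. It is used to generate recombinant virus by recombination with a FlashBac bacmid. In E. coli it is maintained through a high-copy ColE1/pUC-type origin and selected with ampicillin via the AmpR (β-lactamase) gene. Because the empty vector carries the gyrase-targeting toxin gene ccdB, it is propagated in the ccdB-tolerant strain DB3.1. The annotation also picks up short fragments of M13 ori, lacZα, lacI and RSF ori, plus a T7 promoter. These appear to be backbone remnants rather than functional parts of the design.

The payload is a cloning cassette placed downstream of the AcMNPV polyhedrin (polH) promoter, a very late viral promoter that drives strong expression in infected insect cells. As recorded, the cassette reads NcoI, TwinStrep tag, 3C protease site, NotI, ccdB, AscI, stop codon, HindIII. A gene of interest is inserted between NotI and AscI, displacing ccdB, so that in ordinary E. coli strains only recombinant plasmids are recovered. The resulting protein carries an N-terminal TwinStrep tag for affinity purification, which can be removed with 3C protease. The tag and protease site themselves were not called by the automated annotation, though there is room for them between the promoter and ccdB. An SV40 polyadenylation signal and the polyhedrin 3' UTR follow the cassette. Baculoviral LEF-2 and ORF603 sequences lie upstream of the promoter and presumably act as one homology arm for recombination into the viral genome. The two sequence records differ by a single nucleotide in length and in their start coordinate, but show the same features.
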