Addgene plasmid #118901: pOCC153
Purpose: shuttle vector for baculovirus production, using FlashBac bacmid; for recombinant protein with N-terminal TwinStrep, cleavable with 3C
Depositing lab: Marc Bickle & PEPC MPI CBG. Depositing organization: Max Planck Institute of Molecular Cell Biology and Genetics. Publication: FlexiBAC: a versatile, open-source baculovirus vector system for protein expression, secretion, and proteolytic processing. Lemaitre RP, Bogdanova A, Borgonovo B, Woodruff JB, Drechsel DN. BMC Biotechnol. 2019 Mar 29;19(1):20. doi: 10.1186/s12896-019-0512-z. PubMed 30925874.
Backbone
  Vector backbone: pOET1
  Backbone size w/o insert (bp): 4900
  Vector type: Insect Expression
Growth in bacteria
  Bacterial resistance: Ampicillin, 100 μg/mL
  Growth temperature: 37°C
  Growth strain: DB3.1
  Copy number: High Copy
Gene/Insert
  Gene/Insert name: NcoI-TwinStrep-3C-NotI-ccdB-AscI-stop-HindIII cassette
  Promoter: polH
  Tag / fusion protein: TwinStrep, cleavable with 3C protease (N terminal on backbone)
  Cloning method: Restriction Enzyme; 5′ cloning site NotI (unknown if destroyed); 3′ cloning site AscI (unknown if destroyed)
Terms and licenses: Academic/Nonprofit Terms; Industry Terms: Not Available to Industry
How to cite: pOCC153 was a gift from Marc Bickle & PEPC MPI CBG (Addgene plasmid # 118901 ; http://n2t.net/addgene:118901 ; RRID:Addgene_118901)
